>Addgene plasmid #57447 | mEos3.2-Caveolin-C-10 | depositor partial sequence | sequence record 88581 | insert sequence
CCGCTAGCGCTACCGGTCGCCACCATGAGTGCGATTAAGCCAGACATGAAGATCAAACTCCGTATGGAAG
GCAACGTAAACGGGCACCACTTTGTGATCGACGGAGATGGTACAGGCAAGCCTTTTGAGGGAAAACAGAG
TATGGATCTTGAAGTCAAAGAGGGCGGACCTCTGCCTTTTGCCTTTGATATCCTGACCACTGCATTCCAT
TACGGCAACAGGGTATTCGCCAAATATCCAGACAACATACAAGACTATTTTAAGCAGTCGTTTCCTAAGG
GGTATTCGTGGGAACGAAGCTTGACTTTCGAAGACGGGGGCATTTGCAACGCCAGAAACGACATAACAAT
GGAAGGGGACACTTTCTATAATAAAGTTCGATTTTATGGTACCAACTTTCCCGCCAATGGTCCAGTTATG
CAGAAGAAGACGCTGAAATGGGAGCCCTCCACTGAGAAAATGTATGTGCGTGATGGAGTGCTGACGGGTG
ATATTGAGATGGCTTTGTTGCTTGAAGGAAATGCCCATTACCGATGTGACTTCAGAACTACTTACAAAGC
TAAGGAGAAGGGTGTCAAGTTACCAGGCGCCCACTTTGTGGACCACTGCATTGAGATTTTAAGCCATGAC
AAAGATTACAACAAGGTTAAGCTGTATGAGCATGCTGTTGCTCATTCTGGATTGCCTGACAATGCCAGAC
GATCCGGACTCAGATCTGGCAGCAGTGGAGGTTCTGGGGGCAAATACGTAGACTCGGAGGGACATCTCTA
CACCGTTCCCATCCGGGAACAGGGCAACATCTACAAGCCCAACAACAAGGCCATGGCAGACGAGCTGAGC
GAGAAGCAAGTGTACGACGCGCACACCAAGGAGATCGACCTGGTCAACCGCGACCCTAAACACCTCAACG
ATGACGTGGTCAAGATTGACTTTGAAGATGTGATTGCAGAACCAGAAGGGACACACAGTTTTGACGGCAT
TTGGAAGGCCAGCTTCACCACCTTCACTGTGACGAAATACTGGTTTTACCGCTTGCTGTCTGCCCTCTTT
GGCATCCCGATGGCACTCATCTGGGGCATTTACTTCGCCATTCTCTCTTTCCTGCACATCTGGGCAGTTG
TACCATGCATTAAGAGCTTCCTGATTGAGATTCAGTGCATCAGCCGTGTCTATTCCATCTACGTCCACAC
CGTCTGTGACCCACTCTTTGAAGCTGTTGGGAAAATATTCAGCAATGTCCGCATCAACTTGCAGAAAGAA
ATATAAGAATTCTGCAGTCGACGGTACCGCGGGCCCGGGATCCACCGGATCTAGATAACTGATCATAATC
AGCCAT
