>Addgene plasmid #57447 | mEos3.2-Caveolin-C-10 | addgene partial sequence | sequence record 136789 | SV40pA-R 5'-GAAATTTGTGATGCTATTGC-3'
CAACAACAATTGCATTCATTTTATGTTTCAGGTTCAGGGGGAGGTGTGGGAGGTTTTTTAAAGCAAGTAA
AACCTCTACAAATGTGGTATGGCTGATTATGATCAGTTATCTAGATCCGGTGGATCCCGGGCCCGCGGTA
CCGTCGACTGCAGAATTCTTATATTTCTTTCTGCAAGTTGATGCGGACATTGCTGAATATTTTCCCAACA
GCTTCAAAGAGTGGGTCACAGACGGTGTGGACGTAGATGGAATAGACACGGCTGATGCACTGAATCTCAA
TCAGGAAGCTCTTAATGCATGGTACAACTGCCCAGATGTGCAGGAAAGAGAGAATGGCGAAGTAAATGCC
CCAGATGAGTGCCATCGGGATGCCAAAGAGGGCAGACAGCAAGCGGTAAAACCAGTATTTCGTCACAGTG
AAGGTGGTGAAGCTGGCCTTCCAAATGCCGTCAAAACTGTGTGTCCCTTCTGGTTCTGCAATCACATCTT
CAAAGTCAATCTTGACCACGTCATCGTTGAGGTGTTTAGGGTCGCGGTTGACCAGGTCGATCTCCTTGGT
GTGCGCGTCGTACACTTGCTTCTCGCTCAGCTCGTCTGCCATGGCCTTGTTGTTGGGCTTGTAGATGTTG
CCCTGTTCCCGGATGGGAACGGTGTAGAGATGTCCCTCCGAGTCTACGTATTTGCCCCCAGAACCTCCAC
TGCTGCCAGATCTGAGTCCGGATCGTCTGGCATTGTCAGGCAATCCAGAATGAGCAACAGCATGCTCATA
CAGCTTAACCTTGTTGTAATCTTTGTCATGG
