[The description below was written by a language model from this plasmid's Addgene catalogue record.]
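Description:
mEos3.2-Caveolin-C-10 is a mammalian expression plasmid built on the mEos3.2-C1 backbone (about 4.75 kb without the insert), a C1-style fluorescent protein fusion vector. It is maintained in E. coli as a high-copy plasmid under kanamycin selection, and it carries a neomycin resistance marker that allows G418 selection of transfected mammalian cells. No feature table accompanies the record, so the specific origin of replication and the exact polyadenylation elements are not listed, although the use of an SV40 polyA reverse sequencing primer implies an SV40 polyadenylation signal downstream of the coding region.

The payload is human caveolin-1 (CAV1), expressed from the CMV promoter as a fusion with mEos3.2 at its N terminus, the fluorescent protein being supplied by the backbone. The "C-10" in the name probably denotes the C-type fusion arrangement and a 10-residue linker, but the record does not define it. mEos3.2 is a monomeric green-to-red photoconvertible fluorescent protein, which is reflected in the paired spectral values given: excitation/emission of 507/516 nm for the green state and 572/580 nm for the red state after photoconversion. Caveolin-1 is a structural component of caveolae, and the record lists the fusion's localization as membrane. The construct therefore serves as a membrane/caveolae localization marker for live or fixed cell imaging. The photoconvertible tag also suits it to tracking selected protein populations and to single-molecule localization super-resolution methods such as PALM, though the record itself states only localization and spectral properties. The cloning method is recorded as unknown.
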