Addgene plasmid #57447: mEos3.2-Caveolin-C-10
Purpose: Localization: Membrane, Excitation: 507 / 572, Emission: 516 / 580
Depositing lab: Michael Davidson. Depositing organization: Florida State University, Tallahassee.
Backbone
  Vector backbone: mEos3.2-C1
  Backbone size w/o insert (bp): 4750
  Vector type: Mammalian Expression
  Selectable markers: Neomycin (select with G418)
Growth in bacteria
  Bacterial resistance: Kanamycin, 50 μg/mL
  Growth temperature: 37°C
  Growth strain: DH5alpha
  Copy number: High Copy
Gene/Insert
  Gene/Insert name: Caveolin (alt name: NM_001753)
  Species: H. sapiens (human)
  Entrez Gene: CAV1 (a.k.a. BSCL3, CGL3, LCCNS, MSTP085, PPH3, VIP21)
  Promoter: CMV
  Tag / fusion protein: mEos3.2 (N terminal on backbone)
  Cloning method: Unknown
  Sequencing primers: 5′ CMV-F; 3′ SV40pA-R
Terms and licenses: Academic/Nonprofit Terms; Industry Terms
Depositor comments: . Excitation = 507 / 572; Emission = 516 / 580
How to cite: mEos3.2-Caveolin-C-10 was a gift from Michael Davidson (Addgene plasmid # 57447 ; http://n2t.net/addgene:57447 ; RRID:Addgene_57447)
